Addgene plasmid #39447: TAL2077
Depositing lab: Keith Joung. Depositing organization: Massachusetts General Hospital. Publication: FLASH assembly of TALENs for high-throughput genome editing. Reyon D, Tsai SQ, Khayter C, Foden JA, Sander JD, Joung JK. Nat Biotechnol. 2012 Apr 8. doi: 10.1038/nbt.2170. PubMed 22484455.
Backbone
  Vector backbone: JDS74
  Backbone manufacturer: Joung lab (Addgene Plasmid # 32288)
  Backbone size w/o insert (bp): 6447
  Vector type: Mammalian Expression ; T7
Growth in bacteria
  Bacterial resistance: Ampicillin, 100 μg/mL
  Growth temperature: 37°C
  Growth strain: XL1 Blue
  Copy number: High Copy
Gene/Insert
  Gene/Insert name: eGFP-TALEN-45-Right
  Species: H. sapiens (human)
  Insert size (bp): 1844
  Promoter: CMV
  Tag / fusion protein: 3X Flag (N terminal on backbone); WT FOKI (C terminal on backbone)
  Cloning method: Restriction Enzyme; 5′ cloning site BsmBI (destroyed during cloning); 3′ cloning site BsmBI (destroyed during cloning)
  Sequencing primers: 5′ CMV-F
Terms and licenses: Academic/Nonprofit Terms; Industry Terms: Not Available to Industry
Depositor comments: Target binding site: TCCTTGAAGAAGATGGTGCG To reduce the chance of recombination in this plasmid, do not grow in liquid culture for more than 12-14 hours. It is strongly recommended that users perform a diagnostic digest to verify this plasmid prior to use. For example, a double digest of the plasmid with BamHI and KpnI should result in two bands at 2.5kb and 5.8kb
How to cite: TAL2077 was a gift from Keith Joung (Addgene plasmid # 39447 ; http://n2t.net/addgene:39447 ; RRID:Addgene_39447)
