[The description below was written by a language model from this plasmid's Addgene catalogue record.]
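Description:
TAL2077 is a mammalian expression plasmid encoding one half of a TALEN pair, named eGFP-TALEN-45-Right, which by its name is the right-hand monomer of a nuclease pair directed at a site in the eGFP reporter gene. It is built on the JDS74 backbone (about 6.4 kb without insert), one of a family of TALEN acceptor vectors. A roughly 1.8 kb array of TAL effector repeats was inserted between two BsmBI sites. BsmBI is a type IIS enzyme that cuts outside its recognition sequence, and both sites were destroyed in cloning, leaving the repeat array joined in frame to the flanking backbone-encoded coding sequence. The plasmid is maintained in E. coli at high copy number under ampicillin selection; the record does not name the origin of replication, and no feature table is provided.

Expression in mammalian cells is driven by the CMV promoter. The vector type also lists T7, indicating a T7 promoter that would allow in vitro transcription of the TALEN mRNA. The backbone supplies an N-terminal 3X FLAG tag for detection and a C-terminal wild-type FokI nuclease domain. Because FokI cleaves only as a dimer, this construct is meant to be co-delivered with the matching left-hand TALEN so that the two monomers bind opposite sides of a spacer and introduce a double-strand break. The plasmid comes from work on FLASH assembly, a high-throughput method for building TALENs for genome editing. In that setting, eGFP-targeted pairs like this one lend themselves to measuring nuclease activity through disruption of the reporter. The depositor notes that the repetitive TAL array is prone to recombination and advises confirming plasmid integrity by diagnostic digest before use.
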