>Addgene plasmid #39447 | TAL2077 | depositor partial sequence | sequence record 49749 | TAL2077 sequence 1844 bps
GAACCTGACCCCAGACCAGGTAGTCGCAATCGCGTCACATGACGGGGGAAAGCAAGCCCTGGAAACCGTG
CAAAGGTTGTTGCCGGTCCTTTGTCAAGACCACGGCCTTACACCGGAGCAAGTCGTGGCCATTGCATCCC
ACGACGGTGGCAAACAGGCTCTTGAGACGGTTCAGAGACTTCTCCCAGTTCTCTGTCAAGCCCACGGGCT
GACTCCCGATCAAGTTGTAGCGATTGCGTCCAACGGTGGAGGGAAACAAGCATTGGAGACTGTCCAACGG
CTCCTTCCCGTGTTGTGTCAAGCCCACGGTTTGACGCCTGCACAAGTGGTCGCCATCGCCTCGAATGGCG
GCGGTAAGCAGGCGCTGGAAACAGTACAGCGCCTGCTGCCTGTACTGTGCCAGGATCATGGACTGACCCC
AGACCAGGTAGTCGCAATCGCGAACAATAATGGGGGAAAGCAAGCCCTGGAAACCGTGCAAAGGTTGTTG
CCGGTCCTTTGTCAAGACCACGGCCTTACACCGGAGCAAGTCGTGGCCATTGCAAGCAACATCGGTGGCA
AACAGGCTCTTGAGACGGTTCAGAGACTTCTCCCAGTTCTCTGTCAAGCCCACGGGCTGACTCCCGATCA
AGTTGTAGCGATTGCGTCGAACATTGGAGGGAAACAAGCATTGGAGACTGTCCAACGGCTCCTTCCCGTG
TTGTGTCAAGCCCACGGTTTGACGCCTGCACAAGTGGTCGCCATCGCCAACAACAACGGCGGTAAGCAGG
CGCTGGAAACAGTACAGCGCCTGCTGCCTGTACTGTGCCAGGATCATGGACTGACCCCAGACCAGGTAGT
CGCAATCGCGTCGAACATTGGGGGAAAGCAAGCCCTGGAAACCGTGCAAAGGTTGTTGCCGGTCCTTTGT
CAAGACCACGGCCTTACACCGGAGCAAGTCGTGGCCATTGCAAGCAACATCGGTGGCAAACAGGCTCTTG
AGACGGTTCAGAGACTTCTCCCAGTTCTCTGTCAAGCCCACGGGCTGACTCCCGATCAAGTTGTAGCGAT
TGCGAATAACAATGGAGGGAAACAAGCATTGGAGACTGTCCAACGGCTCCTTCCCGTGTTGTGTCAAGCC
CACGGTTTGACGCCTGCACAAGTGGTCGCCATCGCCTCCAATATTGGCGGTAAGCAGGCGCTGGAAACAG
TACAGCGCCTGCTGCCTGTACTGTGCCAGGATCATGGACTGACCCCAGACCAGGTAGTCGCAATCGCGTC
AAACGGAGGGGGAAAGCAAGCCCTGGAAACCGTGCAAAGGTTGTTGCCGGTCCTTTGTCAAGACCACGGC
CTTACACCGGAGCAAGTCGTGGCCATTGCAAATAATAACGGTGGCAAACAGGCTCTTGAGACGGTTCAGA
GACTTCTCCCAGTTCTCTGTCAAGCCCACGGGCTGACTCCCGATCAAGTTGTAGCGATTGCGAATAACAA
TGGAGGGAAACAAGCATTGGAGACTGTCCAACGGCTCCTTCCCGTGTTGTGTCAAGCCCACGGTTTGACG
CCTGCACAAGTGGTCGCCATCGCCTCGAATGGCGGCGGTAAGCAGGCGCTGGAAACAGTACAGCGCCTGC
TGCCTGTACTGTGCCAGGATCATGGACTGACCCCAGACCAGGTAGTCGCAATCGCGAACAATAATGGGGG
AAAGCAAGCCCTGGAAACCGTGCAAAGGTTGTTGCCGGTCCTTTGTCAAGACCACGGCCTTACACCGGAG
CAAGTCGTGGCCATTGCATCCCACGACGGTGGCAAACAGGCTCTTGAGACGGTTCAGAGACTTCTCCCAG
TTCTCTGTCAAGCCCACGGGCTGA
