>Addgene plasmid #39447 | TAL2077 | addgene partial sequence | sequence record 52594 | JDS-TALEN-F 5'-TAGGGGTCGGTAAACAGTGG-3'
TGTGGCGGGTGAGCTTAGGGGGCCTCCGCTCCAGCTCGACACCGGGCAGCTGCTGAAGATCGCGAAGAGA
GGGGGAGTAACAGCGGTAGAGGCAGTGCACGCCTGGCGCAATGCGCTCACCGGGGCCCCCTTGAACCTGA
CCCCAGACCAGGTAGTCGCAATCGCGTCACATGACGGGGGAAAGCAAGCCCTGGAAACCGTGCAAAGGTT
GTTGCCGGTCCTTTGTCAAGACCACGGCCTTACACCGGAGCAAGTCGTGGCCATTGCATCCCACGACGGT
GGCAAACAGGCTCTTGAGACGGTTCAGAGACTTCTCCCAGTTCTCTGTCAAGCCCACGGGCTGACTCCCG
ATCAAGTTGTAGCGATTGCGTCCAACGGTGGAGGGAAACAAGCATTGGAGACTGTCCAACGGCTCCTTCC
CGTGTTGTGTCAAGCCCACGGTTTGACGCCTGCACAAGTGGTCGCCATCGCCTCGAATGGCGGCGGTAAG
CAGGCGCTGGAAACAGTACAGCGCCTGCTGCCTGTACTGTGCCAGGATCATGGACTGACCCCAGACCAGG
TAGTCGCAATCGCGAACAATAATGGGGGAAAGCAAGCCCTGGAAACCGTGCAAAGGTTGTTGCCGGTCCT
TTGTCAAGACCACGGCCTTACACCGGAGCAAGTCGTGGCCATTGCAAGCAACATCGGTGGCAAACAGGCT
CTTGAGACGGTTCAGAGACTTCTCCCAGTTCTCTGTCAAGCCCACGGGCTGACTCCCGATCAAGTTGTAG
CGATTGCGTCTAACATTGGAGGGAAACAAGCATTGGAGACTGTCCAACGGCTCCTTCCCGTGTTGTGTCA
AGCCCACGGTTTGACGCCTGCACAAGTGGTCGCCATCGCCAACAACAACGGCGGTAAGCAGGCGCTGGAA
ACAGTACAGCGCCTGCTGCCTGTACTGTGCC
