>Addgene plasmid #39447 | TAL2077 | addgene partial sequence | sequence record 56626 | JDS-TALEN-F 5'-TAGGGGTCGGTAAACAGTGG-3'
GTGGCGGGTGAGCTTAGGGGGCCTCCGCTCCAGCTCGACACCGGGCAGCTGCTGAAGATCGCGAAGAGAG
GGGGAGTAACAGCGGTAGAGGCAGTGCACGCCTGGCGCAATGCGCTCACCGGGGCCCCCTTGAACCTGAC
CCCAGACCAGGTAGTCGCAATCGCGTCACATGACGGGGGAAAGCAAGCCCTGGAAACCGTGCAAAGGTTG
TTGCCGGTCCTTTGTCAAGACCACGGCCTTACACCGGAGCAAGTCGTGGCCATTGCATCCCACGACGGTG
GCAAACAGGCTCTTGAGACGGTTCAGAGACTTCTCCCAGTTCTCTGTCAAGCCCACGGGCTGACTCCCGA
TCAAGTTGTAGCGATTGCGTCCAACGGTGGAGGGAAACAAGCATTGGAGACTGTCCAACGGCTCCTTCCC
GTGTTGTGTCAAGCCCACGGTTTGACGCCTGCACAAGTGGTCGCCATCGCCTCGAATGGCGGCGGTAAGC
AGGCGCTGGAAACAGTACAGCGCCTGCTGCCTGTACTGTGCCAGGATCATGGACTGACCCCAGACCAGGT
AGTCGCAATCGCGAACAATAATGGGGGAAAGCAAGCCCTGGAAACCGTGCAAAGGTTGTTGCCGGTCCTT
TGTCAAGACCACGGCCTTACACCGGAGCAAGTCGTGGCCATTGCAAGCAACATCGGTGGCAAACAGGCTC
TTGAGACGGTTCAGAGACTTCTCCCAGTTCTCTGTCAAGCCCACGGGCTGACTCCCGATCAAGTTGTAGC
GATTGCGTCGAACATTGGAGGGAAACAAGCATTGGAGACTGTCCAACGGCTCCTTCCCGTGTTGTGTCAA
GCCCACGGTTTGACGCCTGCACAAGTGGTCGCCATCGCCAACAACAACGGCGG
